Addgene plasmid #76265: MAP4K4 gRNA (BRDN0001146036)
Purpose: 3rd generation lentiviral gRNA plasmid targeting human MAP4K4
Depositing lab: John Doench & David Root. Depositing organization: Broad Institute. Publication: Optimized sgRNA design to maximize activity and minimize off-target effects of CRISPR-Cas9. Doench JG, Fusi N, Sullender M, Hegde M, Vaimberg EW, Donovan KF, Smith I, Tothova Z, Wilen C, Orchard R, Virgin HW, Listgarten J, Root DE. Nat Biotechnol. 2016 Jan 18. doi: 10.1038/nbt.3437. PubMed 26780180.
Backbone
  Vector backbone: lentiGuide-Puro
  Backbone manufacturer: Zhang Lab (Addgene plasmid # 52963)
  Vector type: Mammalian Expression, Lentiviral, CRISPR
  Selectable markers: Puromycin
Growth in bacteria
  Bacterial resistance: Ampicillin, 100 μg/mL
  Growth temperature: 37°C
  Growth strain: DH5alpha
  Copy number: High Copy
Gene/Insert
  Gene/Insert name: MAP4K4 (alt names: MAP4K4; NM_001242559.1)
  gRNA/shRNA sequence: CTCACCAGGCACGTTCACAA
  Species: H. sapiens (human)
  Entrez Gene: MAP4K4 (a.k.a. FLH21957, HEL-S-31, HGK, MEKKK4, NIK)
  Promoter: hU6
  Cloning method: Unknown
  Sequencing primers: 5′ U6-F; 3′ pS2-R
Terms and licenses: Academic/Nonprofit Terms; Industry Terms: Not Available to Industry
Depositor comments: The gRNA was designed to target the following Genbank reference sequence(s): NM_001242559.1,NM_001242560.1,NM_004834.4,NM_145686.3,NM_145687.3. Note that this plasmid does NOT contain Cas9. It should be used in conjunction with lentiCas9-Blast (Addgene #52962) or otherwise with cell lines already expressing Cas9. Browse the full kinome gRNA library at http://www.addgene.org/pooled-library/broadgpp-human-kinome/ or visit http://www.broadinstitute.org/rnai/public/ for detailed protocols and information.
How to cite: MAP4K4 gRNA (BRDN0001146036) was a gift from John Doench & David Root (Addgene plasmid # 76265 ; http://n2t.net/addgene:76265 ; RRID:Addgene_76265)
