[The description below was written by a language model from this plasmid's Addgene catalogue record and pLannotate feature annotations shown in this document.]
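Description:
MAP4K4 gRNA (BRDN0001146036) is a third-generation lentiviral guide RNA plasmid built on the lentiGuide-Puro backbone and designed to target the human MAP4K4 kinase gene for CRISPR/Cas9 editing. In bacteria it is maintained through a high-copy ColE1/pUC-type origin and selected with ampicillin via the β-lactamase gene. An f1 origin, an SV40 origin and remnants of a lac/T7/T3 cloning region are also annotated in the roughly 8.3 kb backbone.

The transfer cassette is framed by an RSV promoter-driven truncated HIV-1 5' LTR and a self-inactivating ΔU3 3' LTR followed by an SV40 polyadenylation signal. The RSV promoter makes genomic RNA production Tat-independent, while the U3 deletion disables LTR promoter activity after integration. Between the LTRs lie the Ψ packaging signal with a partial gag sequence, the Rev response element for Rev-dependent nuclear export, and a cPPT/CTS that aids nuclear import of the viral genome. The payload consists of two expression units. A human U6 RNA polymerase III promoter drives the MAP4K4-specific spacer fused to the Streptococcus pyogenes gRNA scaffold. Downstream, an EF-1α core promoter with its intron A expresses puromycin N-acetyltransferase for selecting transduced mammalian cells, and a WPRE enhances transcript expression.

The plasmid does not encode Cas9, so it is intended for use alongside a separate Cas9 lentiviral vector or in cells that already express Cas9. The guide was designed against several MAP4K4 reference transcripts and belongs to a human kinome gRNA collection associated with work on optimised sgRNA design for higher activity and fewer off-target effects.
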