Features (pLannotate 1.2.2; 29 found; start..end, strand, type, name):
     14..80      +  CDS            small t antigen (fragment): SV40 (simian virus 40) small t antigen
    106..317     +  promoter       EF-1α core promoter: core promoter for human elongation factor EF-1α
    318..1256    +  intron         EF-1α intron A: intron upstream of the start codon of human EF-1α
   1278..1877    +  CDS            PuroR (fragment): puromycin N-acetyltransferase; pac from Streptomyces; confers resistance to puromycin
   1893..2481    +  misc_feature   WPRE: woodchuck hepatitis virus posttranscriptional regulatory element
   2532..2551    +  misc_feature   cPPT/CTS (fragment): central polypurine tract and central termination sequence of HIV-1
   2553..2786    +  LTR            3' LTR (ΔU3): self-inactivating 3' long terminal repeat (LTR) from HIV-1
   2864..2985    +  polyA_signal   SV40 poly(A) signal: SV40 polyadenylation signal
   3025..3160    +  rep_origin     SV40 ori: SV40 origin of replication
   3181..3199    -  promoter       T7 promoter: promoter for bacteriophage T7 RNA polymerase
   3207..3362    +  CDS            lacZα (fragment): LacZα fragment of β-galactosidase; lacZ fragment
   3367..3795    +  rep_origin     f1 ori (sequence partly withheld): f1 bacteriophage origin of replication; arrow indicates direction of (+) strand synthesis
   3848..3952    +  promoter       AmpR promoter: bla
   3953..4813    +  CDS            AmpR: β-lactamase; bla; confers resistance to ampicillin, carbenicillin, and related antibiotics
   4984..5572    +  rep_origin     ori: high-copy-number ColE1/pMB1/pBR322/pUC origin of replication
   5755..5847    +  CDS            lacI (fragment): lac repressor; lacI; The lac repressor binds to the lac operator to inhibit transcription in E. coli. This inhibition can be relieved by adding lactose or isopropyl-β-D-thiogalactopyranoside (IPTG).
   5860..5881    +  protein_bind   CAP binding site: CAP binding activates transcription in the presence of cAMP. E. coli catabolite activator protein
   5896..5926    +  promoter       lac promoter: promoter for the E. coli lac operon
   5934..5950    +  protein_bind   lac operator: The lac repressor binds to the lac operator to inhibit transcription in E. coli. This inhibition can be relieved by adding lactose or isopropyl-β-D-thiogalactopyranoside (IPTG). lac repressor encoded by lacI
   5995..6013    +  promoter       T3 promoter: promoter for bacteriophage T3 RNA polymerase
   6041..6267    +  promoter       RSV promoter: Rous sarcoma virus enhancer/promoter
   6268..6448    +  LTR            5' LTR (truncated): truncated 5' long terminal repeat (LTR) from HIV-1
   6495..6620    +  misc_feature   HIV-1 Ψ: packaging signal of human immunodeficiency virus type 1
   6604..6967    +  CDS            HIV-1 gag (fragment): gag protein from human immunodeficiency virus 1; gag
   7113..7346    +  misc_feature   RRE: The Rev response element (RRE) of HIV-1 allows for Rev-dependent mRNA export from the nucleus to the cytoplasm.
   7723..7749    +  CDS            Rev (fragment): human immunodeficiency virus 1 (HIV-1) Rev protein; rev; enhances nuclear export of unspliced and incompletely spliced viral mRNAs
   7753..7993    +  promoter       U6 promoter: RNA polymerase III promoter for human U6 snRNA
   8023..8098    +  misc_RNA       gRNA scaffold: guide RNA scaffold for the Streptococcus pyogenes CRISPR/Cas9 system
   8154..8271    +  misc_feature   cPPT/CTS: central polypurine tract and central termination sequence of HIV-1
>Addgene plasmid #76265 | MAP4K4 gRNA (BRDN0001146036) | addgene full sequence | sequence record 185506 | Addgene Assembled Sequence
CCCGGGTGCAAAGATGGATAAAGTTTTAAACAGAGAGGAATCTTTGCAGCTAATGGACCTTCTAGGTCTT
GAAAGGAGTGGGAATTGGCTCCGGTGCCCGTCAGTGGGCAGAGCGCACATCGCCCACAGTCCCCGAGAAG
TTGGGGGGAGGGGTCGGCAATTGATCCGGTGCCTAGAGAAGGTGGCGCGGGGTAAACTGGGAAAGTGATG
TCGTGTACTGGCTCCGCCTTTTTCCCGAGGGTGGGGGAGAACCGTATATAAGTGCAGTAGTCGCCGTGAA
CGTTCTTTTTCGCAACGGGTTTGCCGCCAGAACACAGGTAAGTGCCGTGTGTGGTTCCCGCGGGCCTGGC
CTCTTTACGGGTTATGGCCCTTGCGTGCCTTGAATTACTTCCACCTGGCTGCAGTACGTGATTCTTGATC
CCGAGCTTCGGGTTGGAAGTGGGTGGGAGAGTTCGAGGCCTTGCGCTTAAGGAGCCCCTTCGCCTCGTGC
TTGAGTTGAGGCCTGGCCTGGGCGCTGGGGCCGCCGCGTGCGAATCTGGTGGCACCTTCGCGCCTGTCTC
GCTGCTTTCGATAAGTCTCTAGCCATTTAAAATTTTTGATGACCTGCTGCGACGCTTTTTTTCTGGCAAG
ATAGTCTTGTAAATGCGGGCCAAGATCTGCACACTGGTATTTCGGTTTTTGGGGCCGCGGGCGGCGACGG
GGCCCGTGCGTCCCAGCGCACATGTTCGGCGAGGCGGGGCCTGCGAGCGCGGCCACCGAGAATCGGACGG
GGGTAGTCTCAAGCTGGCCGGCCTGCTCTGGTGCCTGGCCTCGCGCCGCCGTGTATCGCCCCGCCCTGGG
CGGCAAGGCTGGCCCGGTCGGCACCAGTTGCGTGAGCGGAAAGATGGCCGCTTCCCGGCCCTGCTGCAGG
GAGCTCAAAATGGAGGACGCGGCGCTCGGGAGAGCGGGCGGGTGAGTCACCCACACAAAGGAAAAGGGCC
TTTCCGTCCTCAGCCGTCGCTTCATGTGACTCCACGGAGTACCGGGCGCCGTCCAGGCACCTCGATTAGT
TCTCGAGCTTTTGGAGTACGTCGTCTTTAGGTTGGGGGGAGGGGTTTTATGCGATGGAGTTTCCCCACAC
TGAGTGGGTGGAGACTGAAGTTAGGCCAGCTTGGCACTTGATGTAATTCTCCTTGGAATTTGCCCTTTTT
GAGTTTGGATCTTGGTTCATTCTCAAGCCTCAGACAGTGGTTCAAAGTTTTTTTCTTCCATTTCAGGTGT
CGTGACGTACGGCCACCATGACCGAGTACAAGCCCACGGTGCGCCTCGCCACCCGCGACGACGTCCCCAG
GGCCGTACGCACCCTCGCCGCCGCGTTCGCCGACTACCCCGCCACGCGCCACACCGTCGATCCGGACCGC
CACATCGAGCGGGTCACCGAGCTGCAAGAACTCTTCCTCACGCGCGTCGGGCTCGACATCGGCAAGGTGT
GGGTCGCGGACGACGGCGCCGCCGTGGCGGTCTGGACCACGCCGGAGAGCGTCGAAGCGGGGGCGGTGTT
CGCCGAGATCGGCCCGCGCATGGCCGAGTTGAGCGGTTCCCGGCTGGCCGCGCAGCAACAGATGGAAGGC
CTCCTGGCGCCGCACCGGCCCAAGGAGCCCGCGTGGTTCCTGGCCACCGTCGGAGTCTCGCCCGACCACC
AGGGCAAGGGTCTGGGCAGCGCCGTCGTGCTCCCCGGAGTGGAGGCGGCCGAGCGCGCCGGGGTGCCCGC
CTTCCTGGAGACCTCCGCGCCCCGCAACCTCCCCTTCTACGAGCGGCTCGGCTTCACCGTCACCGCCGAC
GTCGAGGTGCCCGAAGGACCGCGCACCTGGTGCATGACCCGCAAGCCCGGTGCCTGAACGCGTTAAGTCG
ACAATCAACCTCTGGATTACAAAATTTGTGAAAGATTGACTGGTATTCTTAACTATGTTGCTCCTTTTAC
GCTATGTGGATACGCTGCTTTAATGCCTTTGTATCATGCTATTGCTTCCCGTATGGCTTTCATTTTCTCC
TCCTTGTATAAATCCTGGTTGCTGTCTCTTTATGAGGAGTTGTGGCCCGTTGTCAGGCAACGTGGCGTGG
TGTGCACTGTGTTTGCTGACGCAACCCCCACTGGTTGGGGCATTGCCACCACCTGTCAGCTCCTTTCCGG
GACTTTCGCTTTCCCCCTCCCTATTGCCACGGCGGAACTCATCGCCGCCTGCCTTGCCCGCTGCTGGACA
GGGGCTCGGCTGTTGGGCACTGACAATTCCGTGGTGTTGTCGGGGAAATCATCGTCCTTTCCTTGGCTGC
TCGCCTGTGTTGCCACCTGGATTCTGCGCGGGACGTCCTTCTGCTACGTCCCTTCGGCCCTCAATCCAGC
GGACCTTCCTTCCCGCGGCCTGCTGCCGGCTCTGCGGCCTCTTCCGCGTCTTCGCCTTCGCCCTCAGACG
AGTCGGATCTCCCTTTGGGCCGCCTCCCCGCGTCGACTTTAAGACCAATGACTTACAAGGCAGCTGTAGA
TCTTAGCCACTTTTTAAAAGAAAAGGGGGGACTGGAAGGGCTAATTCACTCCCAACGAAGACAAGATCTG
CTTTTTGCTTGTACTGGGTCTCTCTGGTTAGACCAGATCTGAGCCTGGGAGCTCTCTGGCTAACTAGGGA
ACCCACTGCTTAAGCCTCAATAAAGCTTGCCTTGAGTGCTTCAAGTAGTGTGTGCCCGTCTGTTGTGTGA
CTCTGGTAACTAGAGATCCCTCAGACCCTTTTAGTCAGTGTGGAAAATCTCTAGCAGTACGTATAGTAGT
TCATGTCATCTTATTATTCAGTATTTATAACTTGCAAAGAAATGAATATCAGAGAGTGAGAGGAACTTGT
TTATTGCAGCTTATAATGGTTACAAATAAAGCAATAGCATCACAAATTTCACAAATAAAGCATTTTTTTC
ACTGCATTCTAGTTGTGGTTTGTCCAAACTCATCAATGTATCTTATCATGTCTGGCTCTAGCTATCCCGC
CCCTAACTCCGCCCATCCCGCCCCTAACTCCGCCCAGTTCCGCCCATTCTCCGCCCCATGGCTGACTAAT
TTTTTTTATTTATGCAGAGGCCGAGGCCGCCTCGGCCTCTGAGCTATTCCAGAAGTAGTGAGGAGGCTTT
TTTGGAGGCCTAGGGACGTACCCAATTCGCCCTATAGTGAGTCGTATTACGCGCGCTCACTGGCCGTCGT
TTTACAACGTCGTGACTGGGAAAACCCTGGCGTTACCCAACTTAATCGCCTTGCAGCACATCCCCCTTTC
GCCAGCTGGCGTAATAGCGAAGAGGCCCGCACCGATCGCCCTTCCCAACAGTTGCGCAGCCTGAATGGCG
AATGGG
[124 nt withheld, positions 3367-3490]
C
[91 nt withheld, positions 3492-3582]
A
[49 nt withheld, positions 3584-3632]
CCTTTGACGTTGGAGTCCACGTTCTTT
[37 nt withheld, positions 3660-3696]
ACCCTATCTCGGTCTATTCTTTTGATTTATAAGGGATTTTGCCGATTTCGGCCTATTGGTTAAAAAATGA
GCTGATTTAACAAAAATTTAACGCGAATTTTAACAAAATATTAACGCTTACAATTTAGGTGGCACTTTTC
GGGGAAATGTGCGCGGAACCCCTATTTGTTTATTTTTCTAAATACATTCAAATATGTATCCGCTCATGAG
ACAATAACCCTGATAAATGCTTCAATAATATTGAAAAAGGAAGAGTATGAGTATTCAACATTTCCGTGTC
GCCCTTATTCCCTTTTTTGCGGCATTTTGCCTTCCTGTTTTTGCTCACCCAGAAACGCTGGTGAAAGTAA
AAGATGCTGAAGATCAGTTGGGTGCACGAGTGGGTTACATCGAACTGGATCTCAACAGCGGTAAGATCCT
TGAGAGTTTTCGCCCCGAAGAACGTTTTCCAATGATGAGCACTTTTAAAGTTCTGCTATGTGGCGCGGTA
TTATCCCGTATTGACGCCGGGCAAGAGCAACTCGGTCGCCGCATACACTATTCTCAGAATGACTTGGTTG
AGTACTCACCAGTCACAGAAAAGCATCTTACGGATGGCATGACAGTAAGAGAATTATGCAGTGCTGCCAT
AACCATGAGTGATAACACTGCGGCCAACTTACTTCTGACAACGATCGGAGGACCGAAGGAGCTAACCGCT
TTTTTGCACAACATGGGGGATCATGTAACTCGCCTTGATCGTTGGGAACCGGAGCTGAATGAAGCCATAC
CAAACGACGAGCGTGACACCACGATGCCTGTAGCAATGGCAACAACGTTGCGCAAACTATTAACTGGCGA
ACTACTTACTCTAGCTTCCCGGCAACAATTAATAGACTGGATGGAGGCGGATAAAGTTGCAGGACCACTT
CTGCGCTCGGCCCTTCCGGCTGGCTGGTTTATTGCTGATAAATCTGGAGCCGGTGAGCGTGGGTCTCGCG
GTATCATTGCAGCACTGGGGCCAGATGGTAAGCCCTCCCGTATCGTAGTTATCTACACGACGGGGAGTCA
GGCAACTATGGATGAACGAAATAGACAGATCGCTGAGATAGGTGCCTCACTGATTAAGCATTGGTAACTG
TCAGACCAAGTTTACTCATATATACTTTAGATTGATTTAAAACTTCATTTTTAATTTAAAAGGATCTAGG
TGAAGATCCTTTTTGATAATCTCATGACCAAAATCCCTTAACGTGAGTTTTCGTTCCACTGAGCGTCAGA
CCCCGTAGAAAAGATCAAAGGATCTTCTTGAGATCCTTTTTTTCTGCGCGTAATCTGCTGCTTGCAAACA
AAAAAACCACCGCTACCAGCGGTGGTTTGTTTGCCGGATCAAGAGCTACCAACTCTTTTTCCGAAGGTAA
CTGGCTTCAGCAGAGCGCAGATACCAAATACTGTTCTTCTAGTGTAGCCGTAGTTAGGCCACCACTTCAA
GAACTCTGTAGCACCGCCTACATACCTCGCTCTGCTAATCCTGTTACCAGTGGCTGCTGCCAGTGGCGAT
AAGTCGTGTCTTACCGGGTTGGACTCAAGACGATAGTTACCGGATAAGGCGCAGCGGTCGGGCTGAACGG
GGGGTTCGTGCACACAGCCCAGCTTGGAGCGAACGACCTACACCGAACTGAGATACCTACAGCGTGAGCT
ATGAGAAAGCGCCACGCTTCCCGAAGGGAGAAAGGCGGACAGGTATCCGGTAAGCGGCAGGGTCGGAACA
GGAGAGCGCACGAGGGAGCTTCCAGGGGGAAACGCCTGGTATCTTTATAGTCCTGTCGGGTTTCGCCACC
TCTGACTTGAGCGTCGATTTTTGTGATGCTCGTCAGGGGGGCGGAGCCTATGGAAAAACGCCAGCAACGC
GGCCTTTTTACGGTTCCTGGCCTTTTGCTGGCCTTTTGCTCACATGTTCTTTCCTGCGTTATCCCCTGAT
TCTGTGGATAACCGTATTACCGCCTTTGAGTGAGCTGATACCGCTCGCCGCAGCCGAACGACCGAGCGCA
GCGAGTCAGTGAGCGAGGAAGCGGAAGAGCGCCCAATACGCAAACCGCCTCTCCCCGCGCGTTGGCCGAT
TCATTAATGCAGCTGGCACGACAGGTTTCCCGACTGGAAAGCGGGCAGTGAGCGCAACGCAATTAATGTG
AGTTAGCTCACTCATTAGGCACCCCAGGCTTTACACTTTATGCTTCCGGCTCGTATGTTGTGTGGAATTG
TGAGCGGATAACAATTTCACACAGGAAACAGCTATGACCATGATTACGCCAAGCGCGCAATTAACCCTCA
CTAAAGGGAACAAAAGCTGGAGCTGCAAGCTTAATGTAGTCTTATGCAATACTCTTGTAGTCTTGCAACA
TGGTAACGATGAGTTAGCAACATGCCTTACAAGGAGAGAAAAAGCACCGTGCATGCCGATTGGTGGAAGT
AAGGTGGTACGATCGTGCCTTATTAGGAAGGCAACAGACGGGTCTGACATGGATTGGACGAACCACTGAA
TTGCCGCATTGCAGAGATATTGTATTTAAGTGCCTAGCTCGATACATAAACGGGTCTCTCTGGTTAGACC
AGATCTGAGCCTGGGAGCTCTCTGGCTAACTAGGGAACCCACTGCTTAAGCCTCAATAAAGCTTGCCTTG
AGTGCTTCAAGTAGTGTGTGCCCGTCTGTTGTGTGACTCTGGTAACTAGAGATCCCTCAGACCCTTTTAG
TCAGTGTGGAAAATCTCTAGCAGTGGCGCCCGAACAGGGACTTGAAAGCGAAAGGGAAACCAGAGGAGCT
CTCTCGACGCAGGACTCGGCTTGCTGAAGCGCGCACGGCAAGAGGCGAGGGGCGGCGACTGGTGAGTACG
CCAAAAATTTTGACTAGCGGAGGCTAGAAGGAGAGAGATGGGTGCGAGAGCGTCAGTATTAAGCGGGGGA
GAATTAGATCGCGATGGGAAAAAATTCGGTTAAGGCCAGGGGGAAAGAAAAAATATAAATTAAAACATAT
AGTATGGGCAAGCAGGGAGCTAGAACGATTCGCAGTTAATCCTGGCCTGTTAGAAACATCAGAAGGCTGT
AGACAAATACTGGGACAGCTACAACCATCCCTTCAGACAGGATCAGAAGAACTTAGATCATTATATAATA
CAGTAGCAACCCTCTATTGTGTGCATCAAAGGATAGAGATAAAAGACACCAAGGAAGCTTTAGACAAGAT
AGAGGAAGAGCAAAACAAAAGTAAGACCACCGCACAGCAAGCGGCCGCTGATCTTCAGACCTGGAGGAGG
AGATATGAGGGACAATTGGAGAAGTGAATTATATAAATATAAAGTAGTAAAAATTGAACCATTAGGAGTA
GCACCCACCAAGGCAAAGAGAAGAGTGGTGCAGAGAGAAAAAAGAGCAGTGGGAATAGGAGCTTTGTTCC
TTGGGTTCTTGGGAGCAGCAGGAAGCACTATGGGCGCAGCGTCAATGACGCTGACGGTACAGGCCAGACA
ATTATTGTCTGGTATAGTGCAGCAGCAGAACAATTTGCTGAGGGCTATTGAGGCGCAACAGCATCTGTTG
CAACTCACAGTCTGGGGCATCAAGCAGCTCCAGGCAAGAATCCTGGCTGTGGAAAGATACCTAAAGGATC
AACAGCTCCTGGGGATTTGGGGTTGCTCTGGAAAACTCATTTGCACCACTGCTGTGCCTTGGAATGCTAG
TTGGAGTAATAAATCTCTGGAACAGATTTGGAATCACACGACCTGGATGGAGTGGGACAGAGAAATTAAC
AATTACACAAGCTTAATACACTCCTTAATTGAAGAATCGCAAAACCAGCAAGAAAAGAATGAACAAGAAT
TATTGGAATTAGATAAATGGGCAAGTTTGTGGAATTGGTTTAACATAACAAATTGGCTGTGGTATATAAA
ATTATTCATAATGATAGTAGGAGGCTTGGTAGGTTTAAGAATAGTTTTTGCTGTACTTTCTATAGTGAAT
AGAGTTAGGCAGGGATATTCACCATTATCGTTTCAGACCCACCTCCCAACCCCGAGGGGACCCAGAGAGG
GCCTATTTCCCATGATTCCTTCATATTTGCATATACGATACAAGGCTGTTAGAGAGATAATTAGAATTAA
TTTGACTGTAAACACAAAGATATTAGTACAAAATACGTGACGTAGAAAGTAATAATTTCTTGGGTAGTTT
GCAGTTTTAAAATTATGTTTTAAAATGGACTATCATATGCTTACCGTAACTTGAAAGTATTTCGATTTCT
TGGCTTTATATATCTTGTGGAAAGGACGAAACACCGCTCACCAGGCACGTTCACAAGTTTTAGAGCTAGA
AATAGCAAGTTAAAATAAGGCTAGTCCGTTATCAACTTGAAAAAGTGGCACCGAGTCGGTGCTTTTTTAA
GCTTGGCGTAACTAGATCTTGAGACAAATGGCAGTATTCATCCACAATTTTAAAAGAAAAGGGGGGATTG
GGGGGTACAGTGCAGGGGAAAGAATAGTAGACATAATAGCAACAGACATACAAACTAAAGAATTACAAAA
ACAAATTACAAAAATTCAAAATTTTCGGGTTTATTACAGGGACAGCAGAGATCCACTTTGGCGCCGGCTC
GAGGGGG
