>Addgene plasmid #76265 | MAP4K4 gRNA (BRDN0001146036) | depositor partial sequence | sequence record 143725 | Target Sequence
CTCACCAGGCACGTTCACAA
