>Addgene plasmid #76265 | MAP4K4 gRNA (BRDN0001146036) | addgene partial sequence | sequence record 185505 | hU6-F
AGAAAGTAATAATTTCTTGGGTAGTTTGCAGTTTTAAAATTATGTTTTAAAATGGACTATCATATGCTTA
CCGTAACTTGAAAGTATTTCGATTTCTTGGCTTTATATATCTTGTGGAAAGGACGAAACACCGCTCACCA
GGCACGTTCACAAGTTTTAGAGCTAGAAATAGCAAGTTAAAATAAGGCTAGTCCGTTATCAACTTGAAAA
AGTGGCACCGAGTCGGTGCTTTTTTAAGCTTGGCGTAACTAGATCTTGAGACAAATGGCAGTATTCATCC
ACAATTTTAAAAGAAAAGGGGGGATTGGGGGGTACAGTGCAGGGGAAAGAATAGTAGACATAATAGCAAC
AGACATACAAACTAAAGAATTACAAAAACAAATTACAAAAATTCAAAATTTTCGGGTTTATTACAGGGAC
AGCAGAGATCCACTTTGGCGCCGGCTCGAGGGGGCCCGGGTGCAAAGATGGATAAAGTTTTAAACAGAGA
GGAATCTTTGCAGCTAATGGACCTTCTAGGTCTTGAAAGGAGTGGGAATTGGCTCCGGTGCCCGTCAGTG
GGCAGAGCGC
